Addgene plasmid #37756: pAAV-Ef1a-DO-ChETA-TdTomato-WPRE-pA
Purpose: Expresses ChETA-TdTomato in cells lacking Cre (Cre-Off), for optogenetic excitation
Depositing lab: Bernardo Sabatini. Depositing organization: Harvard Medical School. Publication: Novel recombinant adeno-associated viruses for Cre activated and inactivated transgene expression in neurons. Saunders A, Johnson CA, Sabatini BL. Front Neural Circuits. 2012 Jul 27;6:47. doi: 10.3389/fncir.2012.00047. eCollection 2012. PubMed 22866029.
Backbone
  Vector backbone: pAAV-Ef1a-DIO-hChR2(H134R)-mCherry-WPRE-pA
  Backbone manufacturer: K. Deisseroth Lab
  Backbone size w/o insert (bp): 5603
  Total vector size (bp): 7976
  Vector type: AAV, Cre/Lox ; Cre-Off
Growth in bacteria
  Bacterial resistance: Ampicillin, 100 μg/mL
  Growth temperature: 37°C
  Growth strain: Stbl3
  Copy number: Unknown
Gene/Insert
  Gene/Insert name: ChETA-TdTomato
  Species: Synthetic
  Insert size (bp): 2373
  Promoter: EF1a
  Tag / fusion protein: TdTomato (C terminal on insert)
  Cloning method: Restriction Enzyme; 5′ cloning site Nhe1 (not destroyed); 3′ cloning site Asc1 (not destroyed)
  Sequencing primers: 5′ CTTCCATTTCAGGTGTCGTG; 3′ GCAGCGTATCCACATAGCG
Resource information
  A portion of this plasmid was derived from a plasmid made by: Karl Deisseroth Lab, Stanford Univ.
Terms and licenses: Academic/Nonprofit Terms; Industry Terms: Not Available to Industry
How to cite: pAAV-Ef1a-DO-ChETA-TdTomato-WPRE-pA was a gift from Bernardo Sabatini (Addgene plasmid # 37756 ; http://n2t.net/addgene:37756 ; RRID:Addgene_37756)
