[The description below was written by a language model from this plasmid's Addgene catalogue record and pLannotate feature annotations shown in this document.]
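Description:
pAAV-Ef1a-DO-ChETA-TdTomato-WPRE-pA is an adeno-associated virus transfer plasmid of about 8 kb, built on a pAAV-Ef1a-DIO channelrhodopsin backbone and designed for "Cre-Off" expression of an optogenetic actuator. Two AAV2 inverted terminal repeats bracket the expression cassette and allow it to be packaged into recombinant AAV. Outside the ITRs, the bacterial portion carries a high-copy ColE1/pUC-type origin, an ampicillin resistance gene with its own promoter, and an M13/f1 phage origin. The record lists a recombination-deficient strain for propagation, consistent with the repeat-rich ITRs.

The payload is driven by the human EF-1α promoter with its intron A. It encodes ChETA, a channelrhodopsin-2 variant, fused at its C terminus to the red-orange fluorescent protein tdTomato. The automated annotation labels the opsin as ChR2(H134R), which most likely reflects the closest database match rather than the deposited variant; the catalogue entry names ChETA. The fusion lies in the forward, sense orientation relative to the promoter. It is flanked by lox2272 and loxP pairs, with the upstream sites in the opposite orientation to the downstream ones. This is the double-floxed architecture of DIO vectors but with the coding sequence starting "on" (DO, double-floxed orientation). Without Cre, the fusion is transcribed and translated. With Cre, recombination between the incompatible lox pairs inverts the cassette and locks it in the antisense orientation, silencing expression. A WPRE downstream enhances transcript stability and expression, and a human growth hormone polyadenylation signal terminates the message.

The construct is intended for light-driven excitation and fluorescent labelling of Cre-negative cells, for example neurons neighbouring a Cre-defined population.
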