Features (pLannotate 1.2.2; 25 found; start..end, strand, type, name):
      1..141     -  repeat_region  AAV2 ITR: inverted terminal repeat of adeno-associated virus serotype 2 inverted
    169..235     +  CDS            small t antigen (fragment): SV40 (simian virus 40) small t antigen
    261..472     +  promoter       EF-1α core promoter: core promoter for human elongation factor EF-1α
    473..581     +  intron         EF-1α intron A (fragment): intron upstream of the start codon of human EF-1α
   1207..1410    +  intron         EF-1α intron A: truncated intron upstream of the start codon of human EF-1α
   1426..1443    +  misc_feature   MCS (fragment): pUC18/19 multiple cloning site
   1450..1483    +  protein_bind   lox2272: Cre-mediated recombination occurs in the 8-bp core sequence (GGATACTT). lox2272 sites are compatible with each other, but incompatible with loxP or loxN sites (Lee and Saito, 1988). Cre recombinase
   1484..1533    -  intron         β-globin intron (fragment): internally truncated intron from human β-globin
   1534..1567    +  protein_bind   loxP: Cre-mediated recombination occurs in the 8-bp core sequence (GCATACAT). Cre recombinase
   1585..2511    +  CDS            ChR2(H134R): H134R mutant of an N-terminal fragment of channelrhodopsin-2 from the alga Chlamydomonas reinhardtii (Nagel et al., 2005) blue light-activated cation channel
   2527..3954    +  CDS            tdTomato: tdTomato is a basic (constitutively fluorescent) orange fluorescent protein published in 2004, derived from Discosoma sp.. It is reported to be a somewhat slowly-maturing tandem dimer with low acid sensitivity.
   3986..4019    -  protein_bind   lox2272: Cre-mediated recombination occurs in the 8-bp core sequence (GGATACTT). lox2272 sites are compatible with each other, but incompatible with loxP or loxN sites (Lee and Saito, 1988). Cre recombinase
   4020..4069    -  intron         β-globin intron (fragment): internally truncated intron from human β-globin
   4070..4103    -  protein_bind   loxP: Cre-mediated recombination occurs in the 8-bp core sequence (GCATACAT). Cre recombinase
   4104..4128    +  misc_feature   MCS (fragment): pBluescript multiple cloning site
   4128..4716    +  misc_feature   WPRE: woodchuck hepatitis virus posttranscriptional regulatory element
   4748..5224    +  polyA_signal   hGH poly(A) signal: human growth hormone polyadenylation signal
   5264..5404    +  repeat_region  AAV2 ITR: inverted terminal repeat of adeno-associated virus serotype 2 inverted
   5409..5460    -  misc_feature   bom (fragment): basis of mobility region from pBR322
   5479..5859    +  rep_origin     M13 ori (sequence partly withheld): M13 bacteriophage origin of replication; arrow indicates direction of (+) strand synthesis
   5935..5984    -  misc_feature   bom (fragment): basis of mobility region from pBR322
   6086..6121    -  CDS            rop (fragment): Rop protein, which maintains plasmids at low copy number; rop
   6216..6320    +  promoter       AmpR promoter: bla
   6321..7181    +  CDS            AmpR: β-lactamase; bla; confers resistance to ampicillin, carbenicillin, and related antibiotics
   7352..7940    +  rep_origin     ori: high-copy-number ColE1/pMB1/pBR322/pUC origin of replication
>Addgene plasmid #37756 | pAAV-Ef1a-DO-ChETA-TdTomato-WPRE-pA | depositor full sequence | sequence record 50211 | pAAV-Ef1a-DO-ChETA-TdTomato-WPRE-pA sequence 8001 bps
CCTGCAGGCAGCTGCGCGCTCGCTCGCTCACTGAGGCCGCCCGGGCAAAGCCCGGGCGTCGGGCGACCTT
TGGTCGCCCGGCCTCAGTGAGCGAGCGAGCGCGCAGAGAGGGAGTGGCCAACTCCATCACTAGGGGTTCC
TGCGGCCGCACGCGTAAGCTTTGCAAAGATGGATAAAGTTTTAAACAGAGAGGAATCTTTGCAGCTAATG
GACCTTCTAGGTCTTGAAAGGAGTGGGAATTGGCTCCGGTGCCCGTCAGTGGGCAGAGCGCACATCGCCC
ACAGTCCCCGAGAAGTTGGGGGGAGGGGTCGGCAATTGAACCGGTGCCTAGAGAAGGTGGCGCGGGGTAA
ACTGGGAAAGTGATGTCGTGTACTGGCTCCGCCTTTTTCCCGAGGGTGGGGGAGAACCGTATATAAGTGC
AGTAGTCGCCGTGAACGTTCTTTTTCGCAACGGGTTTGCCGCCAGAACACAGGTAAGTGCCGTGTGTGGT
TCCCGCGGGCCTGGCCTCTTTACGGGTTATGGCCCTTGCGTGCCTTGAATTACTTCCACTGGCTGCAGTA
CGTGATTCTTGATCCCGAGCTTCGGGTTGGAAGTGGGTGGGAGAGTTCGAGGCCTTGCGCTTAAGGAGCC
CCTTCGCCTCGTGCTTGAGTTGAGGCCTGGCCTGGGCGCTGGGGCCGCCGCGTGCGAATCTGGTGGCACC
TTCGCGCCTGTCTCGCTGCTTTCGATAAGTCTCTAGCCATTTAAAATTTTTGATGACCTGCTGCGACGCT
TTTTTTCTGGCAAGATAGTCTTGTAAATGCGGGCCAAGATCTGCACACTGGTATTTCGGTTTTTGGGGCC
GCGGGCGGCGACGGGGCCCGTGCGTCCCAGCGCACATGTTCGGCGAGGCGGGGCCTGCGAGCGCGGCCAC
CGAGAATCGGACGGGGGTAGTCTCAAGCTGGCCGGCCTGCTCTGGTGCCTGGCCTCGCGCCGCCGTGTAT
CGCCCCGCCCTGGGCGGCAAGGCTGGCCCGGTCGGCACCAGTTGCGTGAGCGGAAAGATGGCCGCTTCCC
GGCCCTGCTGCAGGGAGCTCAAAATGGAGGACGCGGCGCTCGGGAGAGCGGGCGGGTGAGTCACCCACAC
AAAGGAAAAGGGCCTTTCCGTCCTCAGCCGTCGCTTCATGTGACTCCACGGAGTACCGGGCGCCGTCCAG
GCACCTCGATTAGTTCTCGAGCTTTTGGAGTACGTCGTCTTTAGGTTGGGGGGAGGGGTTTTATGCGATG
GAGTTTCCCCACACTGAGTGGGTGGAGACTGAAGTTAGGCCAGCTTGGCACTTGATGTAATTCTCCTTGG
AATTTGCCCTTTTTGAGTTTGGATCTTGGTTCATTCTCAAGCCTCAGACAGTGGTTCAAAGTTTTTTTCT
TCCATTTCAGGTGTCGTGAGGTACCGGATCCTCTAGAGTCGACTCCGGAATAACTTCGTATAGGATACTT
TATACGAAGTTATGCAGAATGGTAGCTGGATTGTAGCTGCTATTAGCAATATGAAACCTCTTAATAACTT
CGTATAGCATACATTATACGAAGTTATGGCGCGCCCTAGCCACCATGGACTATGGCGGCGCTTTGTCTGC
CGTCGGACGCGAACTTTTGTTCGTTACTAATCCTGTGGTGGTGAACGGGTCCGTCCTGGTCCCTGAGGAT
CAATGTTACTGTGCCGGATGGATTGAATCTCGCGGCACGAACGGCGCTCAGACCGCGTCAAATGTCCTGC
AGTGGCTTGCAGCAGGATTCAGCATTTTGCTGCTGATGTTCTATGCCTACCAAACCTGGAAATCTACATG
CGGCTGGGAGGAGATCTATGTGTGCGCCATTGAAATGGTTAAGGTGATTCTCGAGTTCTTTTTTGAGTTT
AAGAATCCCTCTATGCTCTACCTTGCCACAGGACACCGGGTGCAGTGGCTGCGCTATGCAACCTGGCTGC
TCACTTGTCCTGTCATCCTTATCCGCCTGAGCAACCTCACCGGCCTGAGCAACGACTACAGCAGGAGAAC
CATGGGACTCCTTGTCTCAGACATCGGGACTATCGTGTGGGGGGCTACCAGCGCCATGGCAACCGGCTAT
GTTAAAGTCATCTTCTTTTGTCTTGGATTGTGCTATGGCGCGAACACATTTTTTCACGCCGCCAAAGCAT
ATATCGAGGGTTATCATACTGTGCCAAAGGGTCGGTGCCGCCAGGTCGTGACCGGCATGGCATGGCTGTT
TTTCGTGAGCTGGGGTATGTTCCCAATTCTCTTCATTTTGGGGCCCGAAGGTTTTGGCGTCCTGAGCGTC
TATGGCTCCACCGTAGGTCACACGATTATTGATCTGATGAGTAAAAATTGTTGGGGGTTGTTGGGACACT
ACCTGCGCGTCCTGATCCACGAGCACATATTGATTCACGGAGATATCCGCAAAACCACCAAACTGAACAT
CGGCGGAACGGAGATCGAGGTCGAGACTCTCGTCGAAGACGAAGCCGAGGCCGGAGCCGTGCCAGCGGCC
GCCACCATGGTGAGCAAGGGCGAGGAGGTCATCAAAGAGTTCATGCGCTTCAAGGTGCGCATGGAGGGCT
CCATGAACGGCCACGAGTTCGAGATCGAGGGCGAGGGCGAGGGCCGCCCCTACGAGGGCACCCAGACCGC
CAAGCTGAAGGTGACCAAGGGCGGCCCCCTGCCCTTCGCCTGGGACATCCTGTCCCCCCAGTTCATGTAC
GGCTCCAAGGCGTACGTGAAGCACCCCGCCGACATCCCCGATTACAAGAAGCTGTCCTTCCCCGAGGGCT
TCAAGTGGGAGCGCGTGATGAACTTCGAGGACGGCGGTCTGGTGACCGTGACCCAGGACTCCTCCCTGCA
GGACGGCACGCTGATCTACAAGGTGAAGATGCGCGGCACCAACTTCCCCCCCGACGGCCCCGTAATGCAG
AAGAAGACCATGGGCTGGGAGGCCTCCACCGAGCGCCTGTACCCCCGCGACGGCGTGCTGAAGGGCGAGA
TCCACCAGGCCCTGAAGCTGAAGGACGGCGGCCACTACCTGGTGGAGTTCAAGACCATCTACATGGCCAA
GAAGCCCGTGCAACTGCCCGGCTACTACTACGTGGACACCAAGCTGGACATCACCTCCCACAACGAGGAC
TACACCATCGTGGAACAGTACGAGCGCTCCGAGGGCCGCCACCACCTGTTCCTGGGGCATGGCACCGGCA
GCACCGGCAGCGGCAGCTCCGGCACCGCCTCCTCCGAGGACAACAACATGGCCGTCATCAAAGAGTTCAT
GCGCTTCAAGGTGCGCATGGAGGGCTCCATGAACGGCCACGAGTTCGAGATCGAGGGCGAGGGCGAGGGC
CGCCCCTACGAGGGCACCCAGACCGCCAAGCTGAAGGTGACCAAGGGCGGCCCCCTGCCCTTCGCCTGGG
ACATCCTGTCCCCCCAGTTCATGTACGGCTCCAAGGCGTACGTGAAGCACCCCGCCGACATCCCCGATTA
CAAGAAGCTGTCCTTCCCCGAGGGCTTCAAGTGGGAGCGCGTGATGAACTTCGAGGACGGCGGTCTGGTG
ACCGTGACCCAGGACTCCTCCCTGCAGGACGGCACGCTGATCTACAAGGTGAAGATGCGCGGCACCAACT
TCCCCCCCGACGGCCCCGTAATGCAGAAGAAGACCATGGGCTGGGAGGCCTCCACCGAGCGCCTGTACCC
CCGCGACGGCGTGCTGAAGGGCGAGATCCACCAGGCCCTGAAGCTGAAGGACGGCGGCCACTACCTGGTG
GAGTTCAAGACCATCTACATGGCCAAGAAGCCCGTGCAACTGCCCGGCTACTACTACGTGGACACCAAGC
TGGACATCACCTCCCACAACGAGGACTACACCATCGTGGAACAGTACGAGCGCTCCGAGGGCCGCCACCA
CCTGTTCCTGTACGGCATGGACGAGCTGTACAAGTAAGGTGGCGGTGGCGACCGGTAGCGCTAGCATAAC
TTCGTATAAAGTATCCTATACGAAGTTATTTGCCTTAACCCAGAAATTATCACTGTTATTCTTTAGAATG
GTGCAAAGAATAACTTCGTATAATGTATGCTATACGAAGTTATGAATTCGATATCAAGCTTATCGATAAT
CAACCTCTGGATTACAAAATTTGTGAAAGATTGACTGGTATTCTTAACTATGTTGCTCCTTTTACGCTAT
GTGGATACGCTGCTTTAATGCCTTTGTATCATGCTATTGCTTCCCGTATGGCTTTCATTTTCTCCTCCTT
GTATAAATCCTGGTTGCTGTCTCTTTATGAGGAGTTGTGGCCCGTTGTCAGGCAACGTGGCGTGGTGTGC
ACTGTGTTTGCTGACGCAACCCCCACTGGTTGGGGCATTGCCACCACCTGTCAGCTCCTTTCCGGGACTT
TCGCTTTCCCCCTCCCTATTGCCACGGCGGAACTCATCGCCGCCTGCCTTGCCCGCTGCTGGACAGGGGC
TCGGCTGTTGGGCACTGACAATTCCGTGGTGTTGTCGGGGAAATCATCGTCCTTTCCTTGGCTGCTCGCC
TATGTTGCCACCTGGATTCTGCGCGGGACGTCCTTCTGCTACGTCCCTTCGGCCCTCAATCCAGCGGACC
TTCCTTCCCGCGGCCTGCTGCCGGCTCTGCGGCCTCTTCCGCGTCTTCGCCTTCGCCCTCAGACGAGTCG
GATCTCCCTTTGGGCCGCCTCCCCGCATCGATACCGAGCGCTGCTCGAGAGATCTACGGGTGGCATCCCT
GTGACCCCTCCCCAGTGCCTCTCCTGGCCCTGGAAGTTGCCACTCCAGTGCCCACCAGCCTTGTCCTAAT
AAAATTAAGTTGCATCATTTTGTCTGACTAGGTGTCCTTCTATAATATTATGGGGTGGAGGGGGGTGGTA
TGGAGCAAGGGGCAAGTTGGGAAGACAACCTGTAGGGCCTGCGGGGTCTATTGGGAACCAAGCTGGAGTG
CAGTGGCACAATCTTGGCTCACTGCAATCTCCGCCTCCTGGGTTCAAGCGATTCTCCTGCCTCAGCCTCC
CGAGTTGTTGGGATTCCAGGCATGCATGACCAGGCTCAGCTAATTTTTGTTTTTTTGGTAGAGACGGGGT
TTCACCATATTGGCCAGGCTGGTCTCCAACTCCTAATCTCAGGTGATCTACCCACCTTGGCCTCCCAAAT
TGCTGGGATTACAGGCGTGAACCACTGCTCCCTTCCCTGTCCTTCTGATTTTGTAGGTAACCACGTGCGG
ACCGAGCGGCCGCAGGAACCCCTAGTGATGGAGTTGGCCACTCCCTCTCTGCGCGCTCGCTCGCTCACTG
AGGCCGGGCGACCAAAGGTCGCCCGACGCCCGGGCTTTGCCCGGGCGGCCTCAGTGAGCGAGCGAGCGCG
CAGCTGCCTGCAGGGGCGCCTGATGCGGTATTTTCTCCTTACGCATCTGTGCGGTATTTCACACCGCATA
[142 nt withheld, positions 5461-5602]
C
[141 nt withheld, positions 5604-5744]
CCTTTGACGTTGGAGTCCACGTTCTTT
[37 nt withheld, positions 5772-5808]
ACCCTATCTCGGGCTATTCTTTTGATTTATAAGGGATTTTGCCGATTTCGGCCTATTGGTTAAAAAATGA
GCTGATTTAACAAAAATTTAACGCGAATTTTAACAAAATATTAACGTTTACAATTTTATGGTGCACTCTC
AGTACAATCTGCTCTGATGCCGCATAGTTAAGCCAGCCCCGACACCCGCCAACACCCGCTGACGCGCCCT
GACGGGCTTGTCTGCTCCCGGCATCCGCTTACAGACAAGCTGTGACCGTCTCCGGGAGCTGCATGTGTCA
GAGGTTTTCACCGTCATCACCGAAACGCGCGAGACGAAAGGGCCTCGTGATACGCCTATTTTTATAGGTT
AATGTCATGATAATAATGGTTTCTTAGACGTCAGGTGGCACTTTTCGGGGAAATGTGCGCGGAACCCCTA
TTTGTTTATTTTTCTAAATACATTCAAATATGTATCCGCTCATGAGACAATAACCCTGATAAATGCTTCA
ATAATATTGAAAAAGGAAGAGTATGAGTATTCAACATTTCCGTGTCGCCCTTATTCCCTTTTTTGCGGCA
TTTTGCCTTCCTGTTTTTGCTCACCCAGAAACGCTGGTGAAAGTAAAAGATGCTGAAGATCAGTTGGGTG
CACGAGTGGGTTACATCGAACTGGATCTCAACAGCGGTAAGATCCTTGAGAGTTTTCGCCCCGAAGAACG
TTTTCCAATGATGAGCACTTTTAAAGTTCTGCTATGTGGCGCGGTATTATCCCGTATTGACGCCGGGCAA
GAGCAACTCGGTCGCCGCATACACTATTCTCAGAATGACTTGGTTGAGTACTCACCAGTCACAGAAAAGC
ATCTTACGGATGGCATGACAGTAAGAGAATTATGCAGTGCTGCCATAACCATGAGTGATAACACTGCGGC
CAACTTACTTCTGACAACGATCGGAGGACCGAAGGAGCTAACCGCTTTTTTGCACAACATGGGGGATCAT
GTAACTCGCCTTGATCGTTGGGAACCGGAGCTGAATGAAGCCATACCAAACGACGAGCGTGACACCACGA
TGCCTGTAGCAATGGCAACAACGTTGCGCAAACTATTAACTGGCGAACTACTTACTCTAGCTTCCCGGCA
ACAATTAATAGACTGGATGGAGGCGGATAAAGTTGCAGGACCACTTCTGCGCTCGGCCCTTCCGGCTGGC
TGGTTTATTGCTGATAAATCTGGAGCCGGTGAGCGTGGGTCTCGCGGTATCATTGCAGCACTGGGGCCAG
ATGGTAAGCCCTCCCGTATCGTAGTTATCTACACGACGGGGAGTCAGGCAACTATGGATGAACGAAATAG
ACAGATCGCTGAGATAGGTGCCTCACTGATTAAGCATTGGTAACTGTCAGACCAAGTTTACTCATATATA
CTTTAGATTGATTTAAAACTTCATTTTTAATTTAAAAGGATCTAGGTGAAGATCCTTTTTGATAATCTCA
TGACCAAAATCCCTTAACGTGAGTTTTCGTTCCACTGAGCGTCAGACCCCGTAGAAAAGATCAAAGGATC
TTCTTGAGATCCTTTTTTTCTGCGCGTAATCTGCTGCTTGCAAACAAAAAAACCACCGCTACCAGCGGTG
GTTTGTTTGCCGGATCAAGAGCTACCAACTCTTTTTCCGAAGGTAACTGGCTTCAGCAGAGCGCAGATAC
CAAATACTGTCCTTCTAGTGTAGCCGTAGTTAGGCCACCACTTCAAGAACTCTGTAGCACCGCCTACATA
CCTCGCTCTGCTAATCCTGTTACCAGTGGCTGCTGCCAGTGGCGATAAGTCGTGTCTTACCGGGTTGGAC
TCAAGACGATAGTTACCGGATAAGGCGCAGCGGTCGGGCTGAACGGGGGGTTCGTGCACACAGCCCAGCT
TGGAGCGAACGACCTACACCGAACTGAGATACCTACAGCGTGAGCTATGAGAAAGCGCCACGCTTCCCGA
AGGGAGAAAGGCGGACAGGTATCCGGTAAGCGGCAGGGTCGGAACAGGAGAGCGCACGAGGGAGCTTCCA
GGGGGAAACGCCTGGTATCTTTATAGTCCTGTCGGGTTTCGCCACCTCTGACTTGAGCGTCGATTTTTGT
GATGCTCGTCAGGGGGGCGGAGCCTATGGAAAAACGCCAGCAACGCGGCCTTTTTACGGTTCCTGGCCTT
TTGCTGGCCTTTTGCTCACATGT
