>Addgene plasmid #37756 | pAAV-Ef1a-DO-ChETA-TdTomato-WPRE-pA | addgene partial sequence | sequence record 47813 | WPRE-R
AATTTTGTAATCCAGAGGTTGATTATCGATAAGCTTGATATCGAATTCATAACTTCGTATAGCATACATT
ATACGAAGTTATTCTTTGCACCATTCTAAAGAATAACAGTGATAATTTCTGGGTTAAGGCAAATAACTTC
GTATAGGATACTTTATACGAAGTTATGCTAGCGCTACCGGTCGCCACCGCCACCTTACTTGTACAGCTCG
TCCATGCCGTACAGGAACAGGTGGTGGCGGCCCTCGGAGCGCTCGTACTGTTCCACGATGGTGTAGTCCT
CGTTGTGGGAGGTGATGTCCAGCTTGGTGTCCACGTAGTAGTAGCCGGGCAGTTGCACGGGCTTCTTGGC
CATGTAGATGGTCTTGAACTCCACCAGGTAGTGGCCGCCGTCCTTCAGCTTCAGGGCCTGGTGGATCTCG
CCCTTCAGCACGCCGTCGCGGGGGTACAGGCGCTCGGTGGAGGCCTCCCAGCCCATGGTCTTCTTCTGCA
TTACGGGGCCGTCGGGGGGGAAGTTGGTGCCGCGCATCTTCACCTTGTAGATCAGCGTGCCGTCCTGCAG
GGAGGAGTCCTGGGTCACGGTCACCAGACCGCCGTCCTCGAAGTTCATCACGCGCTCCCACTTGAAGCCC
TCGGGGAAGGACAGCTTCTTGTAATCGGGGATGTCGGCGGGGTGCTTCACGTACGCCTTGGAGCCGTACA
TGAACTGGGGGGACAGGATGTCCCAGGCGAAGGGCAGGGGGCCGCCCTTGGTCACCTTCAGCTTGGCGGT
CTGGGTGCCCTCGTAGGGGCGGCCCTCGCCCTCGCCCTCGATCTCGAACTCGTGGCCGT
