>Addgene plasmid #37756 | pAAV-Ef1a-DO-ChETA-TdTomato-WPRE-pA | addgene partial sequence | sequence record 49393 | EF1a-fwd
TGCTGCTGATGTTCTATGCCTACCAAACCTGGAAATCTACATGCGGCTGGGAGGAGATCTATGTGTGCGC
CATTGAAATGGTTAAGGTGATTCTCGAGTTCTTTTTTGAGTTTAAGAATCCCTCTATGCTCTACCTTGCC
ACAGGACACCGGGTGCAGTGGCTGCGCTATGCAACCTGGCTGCTCACTTGTCCTGTCATCCTTATCCGCC
TGAGCAACCTCACCGGCCTGAGCAACGACTACAGCAGGAGAACCATGGGACTCC
